Addgene plasmid #107834: pHBS982 TDP43 RRM-GFP G348K
Purpose: To test the effect of sequence on TDP43 droplet properties
Depositing lab: Rajat Rohatgi. Depositing organization: Stanford University.
Backbone
  Vector backbone: pCS2-Dest
  Vector type: Mammalian Expression
Growth in bacteria
  Bacterial resistance: Ampicillin, 100 μg/mL
  Growth temperature: 37°C
  Growth strain: DH5alpha
  Copy number: High Copy
Gene/Insert
  Gene/Insert name: TARDBP mutant
  Species: H. sapiens (human)
  Mutation: G348K mutation in LLPS reporter
  Entrez Gene: TARDBP (a.k.a. ALS10, TDP-43)
  Cloning method: Gibson Cloning
Terms and licenses: Academic/Nonprofit Terms; Industry Terms: Not Available to Industry
How to cite: pHBS982 TDP43 RRM-GFP G348K was a gift from Rajat Rohatgi (Addgene plasmid # 107834 ; http://n2t.net/addgene:107834 ; RRID:Addgene_107834)
