[The description below was written by a language model from this plasmid's Addgene catalogue record and pLannotate feature annotations shown in this document.]
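Description:
pHBS982 TDP43 RRM-GFP G348K is a mammalian expression plasmid of about 5.7 kb built on the pCS2-Dest backbone. It is propagated in E. coli through a high-copy ColE1/pUC-type origin with ampicillin selection from the bla gene. An f1 origin and remnants of lac sequences (lac promoter and operator, lacZα and lacI fragments) are also present as backbone carry-over. Expression in mammalian cells is driven by the simian CMV IE94 enhancer/promoter, which reads across the plasmid's numbering origin into the insert, and transcripts are terminated by an SV40 polyadenylation signal. An SP6 promoter sits just upstream of the insert, as is usual for pCS2 vectors, and could support in vitro transcription of sense RNA. T7 (partial) and T3 promoters lie downstream in the opposite orientation.

The insert, assembled by Gibson cloning, lies between attB1 and attB2 Gateway sites. It encodes a mutant human TARDBP (TDP-43) reporter for liquid-liquid phase separation. In the sequenced record, an N-terminal TDP-43 fragment of about 300 bp is annotated, matched by the software to the Xenopus orthologue although the catalogue gives the species as human. It is followed directly by superfolder GFP. Roughly 480 bp between the end of GFP and attB2 are unannotated. The construct name suggests that GFP replaces the RNA-recognition motifs and that this stretch encodes the C-terminal region carrying G348K, but the record does not state this explicitly. The plasmid is intended for testing how sequence changes affect TDP-43 droplet properties, with the fluorescent fusion allowing the droplets to be visualised in cells. The depositor and sequenced records differ by only two nucleotides in length and have essentially the same feature layout.
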