Features (pLannotate 1.2.2; 17 found; start..end, strand, type, name):
     35..53      +  promoter       SP6 promoter: promoter for bacteriophage SP6 RNA polymerase
    108..132     +  protein_bind   attB1: mutant version of attB; recombination site for the Gateway® BP reaction BP Clonase™
    478..1179    +  CDS            Superfolder GFP: Superfolder GFP is a basic (constitutively fluorescent) green fluorescent protein published in 2005, derived from Aequorea victoria. It is reported to be a very rapidly-maturing weak dimer.
   1660..1684    -  protein_bind   attB2: mutant version of attB; recombination site for the Gateway® BP reaction BP Clonase™
   1707..1724    -  promoter       T7 promoter (fragment): promoter for bacteriophage T7 RNA polymerase
   1729..1863    -  polyA_signal   SV40 poly(A) signal: SV40 polyadenylation signal
   1976..1994    -  promoter       T3 promoter: promoter for bacteriophage T3 RNA polymerase
   2039..2055    -  protein_bind   lac operator: The lac repressor binds to the lac operator to inhibit transcription in E. coli. This inhibition can be relieved by adding lactose or isopropyl-β-D-thiogalactopyranoside (IPTG). lac repressor encoded by lacI
   2063..2093    -  promoter       lac promoter: promoter for the E. coli lac operon
   2108..2129    -  protein_bind   CAP binding site: CAP binding activates transcription in the presence of cAMP. E. coli catabolite activator protein
   2142..2234    -  CDS            lacI (fragment): lac repressor; lacI; The lac repressor binds to the lac operator to inhibit transcription in E. coli. This inhibition can be relieved by adding lactose or isopropyl-β-D-thiogalactopyranoside (IPTG).
   2417..3005    -  rep_origin     ori: high-copy-number ColE1/pMB1/pBR322/pUC origin of replication
   3176..4036    -  CDS            AmpR: β-lactamase; bla; confers resistance to ampicillin, carbenicillin, and related antibiotics
   4037..4141    -  promoter       AmpR promoter: bla
   4194..4622    -  rep_origin     f1 ori (sequence partly withheld): f1 bacteriophage origin of replication; arrow indicates direction of (+) strand synthesis
   4627..4693    -  CDS            lacZα (fragment): LacZα fragment of β-galactosidase; lacZ fragment
   4696..5680    +  promoter       CMV IE94 promoter: enhancer/promoter region of simian cytomegalovirus major immediate early transcription unit IE94
>Addgene plasmid #107834 | pHBS982 TDP43 RRM-GFP G348K | depositor full sequence | sequence record 203683 | pHBS982 TDP43 RRM-GFP G348K sequence 5680 bps
CGCCATTCTGCCTGGGGACGTCGGAGCAAGCTTGATTTAGGTGACACTATAGAATACAAGCTACTTGTTC
TTTTTGCAGGATCCCATCGATTCGAATTCAAGGATCAACAAGTTTGTACAAAAAAGCAGGCTGGCGCCGG
TACCACCGGTGCCACCATGGGATCCATGTCTGAATATATTCGGGTAACCGAAGATGAGAACGATGAGCCC
ATTGAAATACCATCGGAAGACGATGGGACGGTGCTGCTCTCCACGGTTACAGCCCAGTTTCCAGGGGCGT
GTGGGCTTCGCTACAGGAATCCAGTGTCTCAGTGTATGAGAGGTGTCCGGCTGGTAGAAGGAATTCTGCA
TGCCCCAGATGCTGGCTGGGGAAATCTGGTGTATGTTGTCAACTATCCAAAAGATAACAAAAGAAAAATG
GATGAGACAGATGCTTCATCAGCAGTGAAAGTGAAAAGAGCAGTCCAGAAAACATCCAGTAAAGGAGAGG
AACTATTTACAGGTACTGTGCCTATCAAAGTCGAGCTGGACGGCGACGTAAACGGCCACAAGTTCAGCGT
GCGTGGCGAGGGCGAGGGCGATGCCACCGAGGGCAAGCTGACCCTGAAGTTCATCTGCACCACCGGCAAG
CTGCCGGTGCCGTGGCCGACCCTCGTGACCACCCTGACCTACGGCGTGCAGTGCTTCAGCCGCTACCCGG
ACCACATGAAGCGTCACGACTTCTTCAAGTCCGCCATGCCGGAAGGCTACGTCCAGGAGCGCACCATCGA
GTTCAAGGACGACGGCACCTACAAGACCCGCGCGGAGGTGAAGTTCGAGGGCGACACCCTGGTGAACCGC
ATCGAGCTGAAGGGCAACGACTTCAAGGAGGACGGCAACATCCTGGGTCACAAGCTGGAGTACAACCACA
ACAGCCACAACGTCCGTATCGAAGCCGACAAGCAGAAGAACGGCATCAAGGCTAACTTCAAGATCCGCCA
CAACGTTGAGGACGGCAGCCAGCAGGAAGCCGACCACAAACAGCAGAACACCCCGATCGGCGACGGCCCG
GTGCGCCTGCCGGACAACCACTATCTGAGCACCCAGACCACGCTGAGCAAAGACCCGAACGAGAAGCGCG
ATCACATGGTCCTGAAGGAGTTCGTGACGGCAGCCGGTATCACTAAAGGTGAAGATGAAAGTGGATCCAA
TGCCGAACCTAAGCACAATAGCAATAGACAGTTAGAAAGAAGTGGAAGATTTGGTGGTAATCCAGGTGGC
TTTGGGAATCAGGGTGGATTTGGTAATAGCAGAGGGGGTGGAGCTGGTTTGGGAAACAATCAAGGTAGTA
ATATGGGTGGTGGGATGAACTTTGGTGCGTTCAGCATTAATCCAGCCATGATGGCTGCCGCCCAGGCAGC
ACTACAGAGCAGTTGGGGTATGATGGGCATGTTAGCCAGCCAGCAGAACCAGTCAAAGCCATCGGGTAAT
AACCAAAACCAAGGCAACATGCAGAGGGAGCCAAACCAGGCCTTCGGTTCTGGAAATAACTCTTATAGTG
GCTCTAATTCTGGTGCAGCAATTGGTTGGGGATCAGCATCCAATGCAGGGTCGGGCAGTGGTTTTAATGG
AGGCTTTGGCTCAAGCATGGATTCTAAGTCTTCTGGCTGGGGAATGTAGACCCAGCTTTCTTGTACAAAG
TGGTTGATCCTCTCGAGCCTCTAGAACTATAGTGAGTCGTATTACGTAGATCCAGACATGATAAGATACA
TTGATGAGTTTGGACAAACCACAACTAGAATGCAGTGAAAAAAATGCTTTATTTGTGAAATTTGTGATGC
TATTGCTTTATTTGTAACCATTATAAGCTGCAATAAACAAGTTAACAACAACAATTGCATTCATTTTATG
TTTCAGGTTCAGGGGGAGGTGTGGGAGGTTTTTTAATTCGCGGCCGCGGCGCCAATGCATTGGGCCCGGT
ACCCAGCTTTTGTTCCCTTTAGTGAGGGTTAATTGCGCGCTTGGCGTAATCATGGTCATAGCTGTTTCCT
GTGTGAAATTGTTATCCGCTCACAATTCCACACAACATACGAGCCGGAAGCATAAAGTGTAAAGCCTGGG
GTGCCTAATGAGTGAGCTAACTCACATTAATTGCGTTGCGCTCACTGCCCGCTTTCCAGTCGGGAAACCT
GTCGTGCCAGCTGCATTAATGAATCGGCCAACGCGCGGGGAGAGGCGGTTTGCGTATTGGGCGCTCTTCC
GCTTCCTCGCTCACTGACTCGCTGCGCTCGGTCGTTCGGCTGCGGCGAGCGGTATCAGCTCACTCAAAGG
CGGTAATACGGTTATCCACAGAATCAGGGGATAACGCAGGAAAGAACATGTGAGCAAAAGGCCAGCAAAA
GGCCAGGAACCGTAAAAAGGCCGCGTTGCTGGCGTTTTTCCATAGGCTCCGCCCCCCTGACGAGCATCAC
AAAAATCGACGCTCAAGTCAGAGGTGGCGAAACCCGACAGGACTATAAAGATACCAGGCGTTTCCCCCTG
GAAGCTCCCTCGTGCGCTCTCCTGTTCCGACCCTGCCGCTTACCGGATACCTGTCCGCCTTTCTCCCTTC
GGGAAGCGTGGCGCTTTCTCATAGCTCACGCTGTAGGTATCTCAGTTCGGTGTAGGTCGTTCGCTCCAAG
CTGGGCTGTGTGCACGAACCCCCCGTTCAGCCCGACCGCTGCGCCTTATCCGGTAACTATCGTCTTGAGT
CCAACCCGGTAAGACACGACTTATCGCCACTGGCAGCAGCCACTGGTAACAGGATTAGCAGAGCGAGGTA
TGTAGGCGGTGCTACAGAGTTCTTGAAGTGGTGGCCTAACTACGGCTACACTAGAAGGACAGTATTTGGT
ATCTGCGCTCTGCTGAAGCCAGTTACCTTCGGAAAAAGAGTTGGTAGCTCTTGATCCGGCAAACAAACCA
CCGCTGGTAGCGGTGGTTTTTTTGTTTGCAAGCAGCAGATTACGCGCAGAAAAAAAGGATCTCAAGAAGA
TCCTTTGATCTTTTCTACGGGGTCTGACGCTCAGTGGAACGAAAACTCACGTTAAGGGATTTTGGTCATG
AGATTATCAAAAAGGATCTTCACCTAGATCCTTTTAAATTAAAAATGAAGTTTTAAATCAATCTAAAGTA
TATATGAGTAAACTTGGTCTGACAGTTACCAATGCTTAATCAGTGAGGCACCTATCTCAGCGATCTGTCT
ATTTCGTTCATCCATAGTTGCCTGACTCCCCGTCGTGTAGATAACTACGATACGGGAGGGCTTACCATCT
GGCCCCAGTGCTGCAATGATACCGCGAGACCCACGCTCACCGGCTCCAGATTTATCAGCAATAAACCAGC
CAGCCGGAAGGGCCGAGCGCAGAAGTGGTCCTGCAACTTTATCCGCCTCCATCCAGTCTATTAATTGTTG
CCGGGAAGCTAGAGTAAGTAGTTCGCCAGTTAATAGTTTGCGCAACGTTGTTGCCATTGCTACAGGCATC
GTGGTGTCACGCTCGTCGTTTGGTATGGCTTCATTCAGCTCCGGTTCCCAACGATCAAGGCGAGTTACAT
GATCCCCCATGTTGTGCAAAAAAGCGGTTAGCTCCTTCGGTCCTCCGATCGTTGTCAGAAGTAAGTTGGC
CGCAGTGTTATCACTCATGGTTATGGCAGCACTGCATAATTCTCTTACTGTCATGCCATCCGTAAGATGC
TTTTCTGTGACTGGTGAGTACTCAACCAAGTCATTCTGAGAATAGTGTATGCGGCGACCGAGTTGCTCTT
GCCCGGCGTCAATACGGGATAATACCGCGCCACATAGCAGAACTTTAAAAGTGCTCATCATTGGAAAACG
TTCTTCGGGGCGAAAACTCTCAAGGATCTTACCGCTGTTGAGATCCAGTTCGATGTAACCCACTCGTGCA
CCCAACTGATCTTCAGCATCTTTTACTTTCACCAGCGTTTCTGGGTGAGCAAAAACAGGAAGGCAAAATG
CCGCAAAAAAGGGAATAAGGGCGACACGGAAATGTTGAATACTCATACTCTTCCTTTTTCAATATTATTG
AAGCATTTATCAGGGTTATTGTCTCATGAGCGGATACATATTTGAATGTATTTAGAAAAATAAACAAATA
GGGGTTCCGCGCACATTTCCCCGAAAAGTGCCACCTAAATTGTAAGCGTTAATATTTTGTTAAAATTCGC
GTTAAATTTTTGTTAAATCAGCTCATTTTTTAACCAATAGGCCGAAATCGGCAAAATCCCTTATAAATCA
AAAGAATAGACCGAGATAGGGT
[37 nt withheld, positions 4293-4329]
AAAGAACGTGGACTCCAACGTCAAAGG
[49 nt withheld, positions 4357-4405]
T
[91 nt withheld, positions 4407-4497]
G
[124 nt withheld, positions 4499-4622]
CCCATTCGCCATTCAGGCTGCGCAACTGTTGGGAAGGGCGATCGGTGCGGGCCTCTTCGCTATTACGCCA
GTCGACCATAGCCAATTCAATATGGCGTATATGGACTCATGCCAATTCAATATGGTGGATCTGGACCTGT
GCCAATTCAATATGGCGTATATGGACTCGTGCCAATTCAATATGGTGGATCTGGACCCCAGCCAATTCAA
TATGGCGGACTTGGCACCATGCCAATTCAATATGGCGGACTTGGCACTGTGCCAACTGGGGAGGGGTCTA
CTTGGCACGGTGCCAAGTTTGAGGAGGGGTCTTGGCCCTGTGCCAAGTCCGCCATATTGAATTGGCATGG
TGCCAATAATGGCGGCCATATTGGCTATATGCCAGGATCAATATATAGGCAATATCCAATATGGCCCTAT
GCCAATATGGCTATTGGCCAGGTTCAATACTATGTATTGGCCCTATGCCATATAGTATTCCATATATGGG
TTTTCCTATTGACGTAGATAGCCCCTCCCAATGGGCGGTCCCATATACCATATATGGGGCTTCCTAATAC
CGCCCATAGCCACTCCCCCATTGACGTCAATGGTCTCTATATATGGTCTTTCCTATTGACGTCATATGGG
CGGTCCTATTGACGTATATGGCGCCTCCCCCATTGACGTCAATTACGGTAAATGGCCCGCCTGGCTCAAT
GCCCATTGACGTCAATAGGACCACCCACCATTGACGTCAATGGGATGGCTCATTGCCCATTCATATCCGT
TCTCACGCCCCCTATTGACGTCAATGACGGTAAATGGCCCACTTGGCAGTACATCAATATCTATTAATAG
TAACTTGGCAAGTACATTACTATTGGAAGGACGCCAGGGTACATTGGCAGTACTCCCATTGACGTCAATG
GCGGTAAATGGCCCGCGATGGCTGCCAAGTACATCCCCATTGACGTCAATGGGGAGGGGCAATGACGCAA
ATGGGCGTTCCATTGACGTAAATGGGCGGTAGGCGTGCCTAATGGGAGGTCTATATAAGCAATGCTCGTT
TAGGGAAC
