Features (pLannotate 1.2.2; 18 found; start..end, strand, type, name):
     29..47      +  promoter       SP6 promoter: promoter for bacteriophage SP6 RNA polymerase
    102..126     +  protein_bind   attB1: mutant version of attB; recombination site for the Gateway® BP reaction BP Clonase™
    166..471     +  CDS            tardbp (fragment): TADBP_XENTR - Also known as tdp43. Experimental evidence at transcript level: Swiss-Prot protein existence level 2. Probably involved in transcriptional repression (By similarity). May play a role in the maintenance of the circadian clock periodicity. From Xenopus tropicalis (Western clawed frog) (Silurana tropicalis).
    472..1173    +  CDS            Superfolder GFP: Superfolder GFP is a basic (constitutively fluorescent) green fluorescent protein published in 2005, derived from Aequorea victoria. It is reported to be a very rapidly-maturing weak dimer.
   1659..1683    -  protein_bind   attB2: mutant version of attB; recombination site for the Gateway® BP reaction BP Clonase™
   1706..1723    -  promoter       T7 promoter (fragment): promoter for bacteriophage T7 RNA polymerase
   1728..1862    -  polyA_signal   SV40 poly(A) signal: SV40 polyadenylation signal
   1975..1993    -  promoter       T3 promoter: promoter for bacteriophage T3 RNA polymerase
   2038..2054    -  protein_bind   lac operator: The lac repressor binds to the lac operator to inhibit transcription in E. coli. This inhibition can be relieved by adding lactose or isopropyl-β-D-thiogalactopyranoside (IPTG). lac repressor encoded by lacI
   2062..2092    -  promoter       lac promoter: promoter for the E. coli lac operon
   2107..2128    -  protein_bind   CAP binding site: CAP binding activates transcription in the presence of cAMP. E. coli catabolite activator protein
   2141..2233    -  CDS            lacI (fragment): lac repressor; lacI; The lac repressor binds to the lac operator to inhibit transcription in E. coli. This inhibition can be relieved by adding lactose or isopropyl-β-D-thiogalactopyranoside (IPTG).
   2416..3004    -  rep_origin     ori: high-copy-number ColE1/pMB1/pBR322/pUC origin of replication
   3175..4035    -  CDS            AmpR: β-lactamase; bla; confers resistance to ampicillin, carbenicillin, and related antibiotics
   4036..4140    -  promoter       AmpR promoter: bla
   4193..4621    -  rep_origin     f1 ori (sequence partly withheld): f1 bacteriophage origin of replication; arrow indicates direction of (+) strand synthesis
   4626..4692    -  CDS            lacZα (fragment): LacZα fragment of β-galactosidase; lacZ fragment
   4699..5676    +  promoter       CMV IE94 promoter: enhancer/promoter region of simian cytomegalovirus major immediate early transcription unit IE94
>Addgene plasmid #107834 | pHBS982 TDP43 RRM-GFP G348K | addgene full sequence | sequence record 207971 | Addgene NGS Result
TCTGCCTGGGGACGTCGGAGCAAGCTTGATTTAGGTGACACTATAGAATACAAGCTACTTGTTCTTTTTG
CAGGATCCCATCGATTCGAATTCAAGGATCAACAAGTTTGTACAAAAAAGCAGGCTGGCGCCGGTACCAC
CGGTGCCACCATGGGATCCATGTCTGAATATATTCGGGTAACCGAAGATGAGAACGATGAGCCCATTGAA
ATACCATCGGAAGACGATGGGACGGTGCTGCTCTCCACGGTTACAGCCCAGTTTCCAGGGGCGTGTGGGC
TTCGCTACAGGAATCCAGTGTCTCAGTGTATGAGAGGTGTCCGGCTGGTAGAAGGAATTCTGCATGCCCC
AGATGCTGGCTGGGGAAATCTGGTGTATGTTGTCAACTATCCAAAAGATAACAAAAGAAAAATGGATGAG
ACAGATGCTTCATCAGCAGTGAAAGTGAAAAGAGCAGTCCAGAAAACATCCAGTAAAGGAGAGGAACTAT
TTACAGGTACTGTGCCTATCAAAGTCGAGCTGGACGGCGACGTAAACGGCCACAAGTTCAGCGTGCGTGG
CGAGGGCGAGGGCGATGCCACCGAGGGCAAGCTGACCCTGAAGTTCATCTGCACCACCGGCAAGCTGCCG
GTGCCGTGGCCGACCCTCGTGACCACCCTGACCTACGGCGTGCAGTGCTTCAGCCGCTACCCGGACCACA
TGAAGCGTCACGACTTCTTCAAGTCCGCCATGCCGGAAGGCTACGTCCAGGAGCGCACCATCGAGTTCAA
GGACGACGGCACCTACAAGACCCGCGCGGAGGTGAAGTTCGAGGGCGACACCCTGGTGAACCGCATCGAG
CTGAAGGGCAACGACTTCAAGGAGGACGGCAACATCCTGGGTCACAAGCTGGAGTACAACCACAACAGCC
ACAACGTCCGTATCGAAGCCGACAAGCAGAAGAACGGCATCAAGGCTAACTTCAAGATCCGCCACAACGT
TGAGGACGGCAGCCAGCAGGAAGCCGACCACAAACAGCAGAACACCCCGATCGGCGACGGCCCGGTGCGC
CTGCCGGACAACCACTATCTGAGCACCCAGACCACGCTGAGCAAAGACCCGAACGAGAAGCGCGATCACA
TGGTCCTGAAGGAGTTCGTGACGGCAGCCGGTATCACTAAAGGTGAAGATGAAAGTGGATCCAATGCCGA
ACCTAAGCACAATAGCAATAGACAGTTAGAAAGAAGTGGAAGATTTGGTGGTAATCCAGGTGGCTTTGGG
AATCAGGGTGGATTTGGTAATAGCAGAGGGGGTGGAGCTGGTTTGGGAAACAATCAAGGTAGTAATATGG
GTGGTGGGATGAACTTTGGTGCGTTCAGCATTAATCCAGCCATGATGGCTGCCGCCCAGGCAGCACTACA
GAGCAGTTGGGGTATGATGGGCATGTTAGCCAGCCAGCAGAACCAGTCAAAGCCATCGGGTAATAACCAA
AACCAAGGCAACATGCAGAGGGAGCCAAACCAGGCCTTCGGTTCTGGAAATAACTCTTATAGTGGCTCTA
ATTCTGGTGCAGCAATTGGTTGGGGATCAGCATCCAATGCAGGGTCGGGCAGTGGTTTTAATGGAGGCTT
TGGCTCAAGCATGGATTCTAAGTCTTCTGGCTGGGGAATGTAGACTAGACCCAGCTTTCTTGTACAAAGT
GGTTGATCCTCTCGAGCCTCTAGAACTATAGTGAGTCGTATTACGTAGATCCAGACATGATAAGATACAT
TGATGAGTTTGGACAAACCACAACTAGAATGCAGTGAAAAAAATGCTTTATTTGTGAAATTTGTGATGCT
ATTGCTTTATTTGTAACCATTATAAGCTGCAATAAACAAGTTAACAACAACAATTGCATTCATTTTATGT
TTCAGGTTCAGGGGGAGGTGTGGGAGGTTTTTTAATTCGCGGCCGCGGCGCCAATGCATTGGGCCCGGTA
CCCAGCTTTTGTTCCCTTTAGTGAGGGTTAATTGCGCGCTTGGCGTAATCATGGTCATAGCTGTTTCCTG
TGTGAAATTGTTATCCGCTCACAATTCCACACAACATACGAGCCGGGAGCATAAAGTGTAAAGCCTGGGG
TGCCTAATGAGTGAGCTAACTCACATTAATTGCGTTGCGCTCACTGCCCGCTTTCCAGTCGGGAAACCTG
TCGTGCCAGCTGCATTAATGAATCGGCCAACGCGCGGGGAGAGGCGGTTTGCGTATTGGGCGCTCTTCCG
CTTCCTCGCTCACTGACTCGCTGCGCTCGGTCGTTCGGCTGCGGCGAGCGGTATCAGCTCACTCAAAGGC
GGTAATACGGTTATCCACAGAATCAGGGGATAACGCAGGAAAGAACATGTGAGCAAAAGGCCAGCAAAAG
GCCAGGAACCGTAAAAAGGCCGCGTTGCTGGCGTTTTTCCATAGGCTCCGCCCCCCTGACGAGCATCACA
AAAATCGACGCTCAAGTCAGAGGTGGCGAAACCCGACAGGACTATAAAGATACCAGGCGTTTCCCCCTGG
AAGCTCCCTCGTGCGCTCTCCTGTTCCGACCCTGCCGCTTACCGGATACCTGTCCGCCTTTCTCCCTTCG
GGAAGCGTGGCGCTTTCTCATAGCTCACGCTGTAGGTATCTCAGTTCGGTGTAGGTCGTTCGCTCCAAGC
TGGGCTGTGTGCACGAACCCCCCGTTCAGCCCGACCGCTGCGCCTTATCCGGTAACTATCGTCTTGAGTC
CAACCCGGTAAGACACGACTTATCGCCACTGGCAGCAGCCACTGGTAACAGGATTAGCAGAGCGAGGTAT
GTAGGCGGTGCTACAGAGTTCTTGAAGTGGTGGCCTAACTACGGCTACACTAGAAGAACAGTATTTGGTA
TCTGCGCTCTGCTGAAGCCAGTTACCTTCGGAAAAAGAGTTGGTAGCTCTTGATCCGGCAAACAAACCAC
CGCTGGTAGCGGTGGTTTTTTTGTTTGCAAGCAGCAGATTACGCGCAGAAAAAAAGGATCTCAAGAAGAT
CCTTTGATCTTTTCTACGGGGTCTGACGCTCAGTGGAACGAAAACTCACGTTAAGGGATTTTGGTCATGA
GATTATCAAAAAGGATCTTCACCTAGATCCTTTTAAATTAAAAATGAAGTTTTAAATCAATCTAAAGTAT
ATATGAGTAAACTTGGTCTGACAGTTACCAATGCTTAATCAGTGAGGCACCTATCTCAGCGATCTGTCTA
TTTCGTTCATCCATAGTTGCCTGACTCCCCGTCGTGTAGATAACTACGATACGGGAGGGCTTACCATCTG
GCCCCAGTGCTGCAATGATACCGCGAGACCCACGCTCACCGGCTCCAGATTTATCAGCAATAAACCAGCC
AGCCGGAAGGGCCGAGCGCAGAAGTGGTCCTGCAACTTTATCCGCCTCCATCCAGTCTATTAATTGTTGC
CGGGAAGCTAGAGTAAGTAGTTCGCCAGTTAATAGTTTGCGCAACGTTGTTGCCATTGCTACAGGCATCG
TGGTGTCACGCTCGTCGTTTGGTATGGCTTCATTCAGCTCCGGTTCCCAACGATCAAGGCGAGTTACATG
ATCCCCCATGTTGTGCAAAAAAGCGGTTAGCTCCTTCGGTCCTCCGATCGTTGTCAGAAGTAAGTTGGCC
GCAGTGTTATCACTCATGGTTATGGCAGCACTGCATAATTCTCTTACTGTCATGCCATCCGTAAGATGCT
TTTCTGTGACTGGTGAGTACTCAACCAAGTCATTCTGAGAATAGTGTATGCGGCGACCGAGTTGCTCTTG
CCCGGCGTCAATACGGGATAATACCGCGCCACATAGCAGAACTTTAAAAGTGCTCATCATTGGAAAACGT
TCTTCGGGGCGAAAACTCTCAAGGATCTTACCGCTGTTGAGATCCAGTTCGATGTAACCCACTCGTGCAC
CCAACTGATCTTCAGCATCTTTTACTTTCACCAGCGTTTCTGGGTGAGCAAAAACAGGAAGGCAAAATGC
CGCAAAAAAGGGAATAAGGGCGACACGGAAATGTTGAATACTCATACTCTTCCTTTTTCAATATTATTGA
AGCATTTATCAGGGTTATTGTCTCATGAGCGGATACATATTTGAATGTATTTAGAAAAATAAACAAATAG
GGGTTCCGCGCACATTTCCCCGAAAAGTGCCACCTAAATTGTAAGCGTTAATATTTTGTTAAAATTCGCG
TTAAATTTTTGTTAAATCAGCTCATTTTTTAACCAATAGGCCGAAATCGGCAAAATCCCTTATAAATCAA
AAGAATAGACCGAGATAGGGT
[37 nt withheld, positions 4292-4328]
AAAGAACGTGGACTCCAACGTCAAAGG
[49 nt withheld, positions 4356-4404]
T
[91 nt withheld, positions 4406-4496]
G
[124 nt withheld, positions 4498-4621]
CCCATTCGCCATTCAGGCTGCGCAACTGTTGGGAAGGGCGATCGGTGCGGGCCTCTTCGCTATTACGCCA
GTCGACCGCCAATTCAATATGGCGTATATGGACTCATGCCAATTCAATATGGTGGATCTGGACCTGTGCC
AATTCAATATGGCGTATATGGACTCGTGCCAATTCAATATGGTGGATCTGGACCCCAGCCAATTCAATAT
GGCGGACTTGGCACCATGCCAATTCAATATGGCGGACCTGGCACTGTGCCAACTGGGGAGGGGTCTACTT
GGCACGGTGCCAAGTTTGAGGAGGGGTCTTGGCCCTGTGCCAAGTCCGCCATATTGAATTGGCATGGTGC
CAATAATGGCGGCCATATTGGCTATATGCCAGGATCAATATATAGGCAATATCCAATATGGCCCTATGCC
AATATGGCTATTGGCCAGGTTCAATACTATGTATTGGCCCTATGCCATATAGTATTCCATATATGGGTTT
TCCTATTGACGTAGATAGCCCCTCCCAATGGGCGGTCCCATATACCATATATGGGGCTTCCTAATACCGC
CCATAGCCACTCCCCCATTGACGTCAATGGTCTCTATATATGGTCTTTCCTATTGACGTCATATGGGCGG
TCCTATTGACGTATATGGCGCCTCCCCCATTGACGTCAATTACGGTAAATGGCCCGCCTGGCTCAATGCC
CATTGACGTCAATAGGACCACCCACCATTGACGTCAATGGGATGGCTCATTGCCCATTCATATCCGTTCT
CACGCCCCCTATTGACGTCAATGACGGTAAATGGCCCACTTGGCAGTACATCAATATCTATTAATAGTAA
CTTGGCAAGTACATTACTATTGGAAGTACGCCAGGGTACATTGGCAGTACTCCCATTGACGTCAATGGCG
GTAAATGGCCCGCGATGGCTGCCAAGTACATCCCCATTGACGTCAATGGGGAGGGGCAATGACGCAAATG
GGCGTTCCATTGACGTAAATGGGCGGTAGGCGTGCCTAATGGGAGGTCTATATAAGCAATGCTCGTTTAG
GGAACCGCCAT
